>Addgene plasmid #118209 | FLAG-OTUB1 WT-pcDNA3.1 | addgene full sequence | sequence record 226717 | Addgene NGS Result
GACATTGATTATTGACTAGTTATTAATAGTAATCAATTACGGGGTCATTAGTTCATAGCCCATATATGGA
GTTCCGCGTTACATAACTTACGGTAAATGGCCCGCCTGGCTGACCGCCCAACGACCCCCGCCCATTGACG
TCAATAATGACGTATGTTCCCATAGTAACGCCAATAGGGACTTTCCATTGACGTCAATGGGTGGAGTATT
TACGGTAAACTGCCCACTTGGCAGTACATCAAGTGTATCATATGCCAAGTACGCCCCCTATTGACGTCAA
TGACGGTAAATGGCCCGCCTGGCATTATGCCCAGTACATGACCTTATGGGACTTTCCTACTTGGCAGTAC
ATCTACGTATTAGTCATCGCTATTACCATGGTGATGCGGTTTTGGCAGTACATCAATGGGCGTGGATAGC
GGTTTGACTCACGGGGATTTCCAAGTCTCCACCCCATTGACGTCAATGGGAGTTTGTTTTGGCACCAAAA
TCAACGGGACTTTCCAAAATGTCGTAACAACTCCGCCCCATTGACGCAAATGGGCGGTAGGCGTGTACGG
TGGGAGGTCTATATAAGCAGAGCTCTCTGGCTAACTAGAGAACCCACTGCTTACTGGCTTATCGAAATTA
ATACGACTCACTATAGGGAGACCCAAGCTGGCTAGCGTTTAAACTTAAGCTTATGGACTACAAAGACCAT
GACGGTGATTATAAAGATCATGACATCGATTACAAGGATGACGATGACAAGAATTCAATGGCGGCGGAGG
AACCTCAGCAGCAGAAGCAGGAGCCGCTGGGCAGCGACTCCGAAGGTGTTAACTGTCTGGCCTATGATGA
AGCCATCATGGCTCAGCAGGACCGAATTCAGCAAGAGATTGCTGTGCAGAACCCTCTGGTGTCAGAGCGG
CTGGAGCTCTCGGTCCTATACAAGGAGTATGCTGAAGATGACAACATCTATCAACAGAAGATCAAGGACC
TCCACAAAAAGTACTCGTACATCCGCAAGACCAGGCCTGACGGCAACTGTTTCTATCGGGCTTTCGGATT
CTCCCACTTGGAGGCACTGCTGGATGACAGCAAGGAGTTGCAGCGGTTCAAGGCTGTGTCTGCCAAGAGC
AAGGAAGACCTGGTGTCCCAGGGCTTCACTGAATTCACAATTGAGGATTTCCACAACACGTTCATGGACC
TGATTGAGCAGGTGGAGAAGCAGACCTCTGTCGCCGACCTGCTGGCCTCCTTCAATGACCAGAGCACCTC
CGACTACCTTGTGGTCTACCTGCGGCTGCTCACCTCGGGCTACCTGCAGCGCGAGAGCAAGTTCTTCGAG
CACTTCATCGAGGGTGGACGGACTGTCAAGGAGTTCTGCCAGCAGGAGGTGGAGCCCATGTGCAAGGAGA
GCGACCACATCCACATCATTGCGCTGGCCCAGGCCCTCAGCGTGTCCATCCAGGTGGAGTACATGGACCG
CGGCGAGGGCGGCACCACCAATCCGCACATCTTCCCTGAGGGCTCCGAGCCCAAGGTCTACCTTCTCTAC
CGGCCTGGACACTACGATATCCTCTACAAATAGTCGACTCTAGAGGGCCCGTTTAAACCCGCTGATCAGC
CTCGACTGTGCCTTCTAGTTGCCAGCCATCTGTTGTTTGCCCCTCCCCCGTGCCTTCCTTGACCCTGGAA
GGTGCCACTCCCACTGTCCTTTCCTAATAAAATGAGGAAATTGCATCGCATTGTCTGAGTAGGTGTCATT
CTATTCTGGGGGGTGGGGTGGGGCAGGACAGCAAGGGGGAGGATTGGGAAGACAATAGCAGGCATGCTGG
GGATGCGGTGGGCTCTATGGCTTCTGAGGCGGAAAGAACCAGCTGGGGCTCTAGGGGGTATCCCC
[124 nt withheld, positions 1886-2009]
C
[91 nt withheld, positions 2011-2101]
A
[49 nt withheld, positions 2103-2151]
CCTTTGACGTTGGAGTCCACGTTCTTT
[37 nt withheld, positions 2179-2215]
ACCCTATCTCGGTCTATTCTTTTGATTTATAAGGGATTTTGCCGATTTCGGCCTATTGGTTAAAAAATGA
GCTGATTTAACAAAAATTTAACGCGAATTAATTCTGTGGAATGTGTGTCAGTTAGGGTGTGGAAAGTCCC
CAGGCTCCCCAGCAGGCAGAAGTATGCAAAGCATGCATCTCAATTAGTCAGCAACCAGGTGTGGAAAGTC
CCCAGGCTCCCCAGCAGGCAGAAGTATGCAAAGCATGCATCTCAATTAGTCAGCAACCATAGTCCCGCCC
CTAACTCCGCCCATCCCGCCCCTAACTCCGCCCAGTTCCGCCCATTCTCCGCCCCATGGCTGACTAATTT
TTTTTATTTATGCAGAGGCCGAGGCCGCCTCTGCCTCTGAGCTATTCCAGAAGTAGTGAGGAGGCTTTTT
TGGAGGCCTAGGCTTTTGCAAAAAGCTCCCGGGAGCTTGTATATCCATTTTCGGATCTGATCAAGAGACA
GGATGAGGATCGTTTCGCATGATTGAACAAGATGGATTGCACGCAGGTTCTCCGGCCGCTTGGGTGGAGA
GGCTATTCGGCTATGACTGGGCACAACAGACAATCGGCTGCTCTGATGCCGCCGTGTTCCGGCTGTCAGC
GCAGGGGCGCCCGGTTCTTTTTGTCAAGACCGACCTGTCCGGTGCCCTGAATGAACTGCAGGACGAGGCA
GCGCGGCTATCGTGGCTGGCCACGACGGGCGTTCCTTGCGCAGCTGTGCTCGACGTTGTCACTGAAGCGG
GAAGGGACTGGCTGCTATTGGGCGAAGTGCCGGGGCAGGATCTCCTGTCATCTCACCTTGCTCCTGCCGA
GAAAGTATCCATCATGGCTGATGCAATGCGGCGGCTGCATACGCTTGATCCGGCTACCTGCCCATTCGAC
CACCAAGCGAAACATCGCATCGAGCGAGCACGTACTCGGATGGAAGCCGGTCTTGTCGATCAGGATGATC
TGGACGAAGAGCATCAGGGGCTCGCGCCAGCCGAACTGTTCGCCAGGCTCAAGGCGCGCATGCCCGACGG
CGAGGATCTCGTCGTGACCCATGGCGATGCCTGCTTGCCGAATATCATGGTGGAAAATGGCCGCTTTTCT
GGATTCATCGACTGTGGCCGGCTGGGTGTGGCGGACCGCTATCAGGACATAGCGTTGGCTACCCGTGATA
TTGCTGAAGAGCTTGGCGGCGAATGGGCTGACCGCTTCCTCGTGCTTTACGGTATCGCCGCTCCCGATTC
GCAGCGCATCGCCTTCTATCGCCTTCTTGACGAGTTCTTCTGAGCGGGACTCTGGGGTTCGAAATGACCG
ACCAAGCGACGCCCAACCTGCCATCACGAGATTTCGATTCCACCGCCGCCTTCTATGAAAGGTTGGGCTT
CGGAATCGTTTTCCGGGACGCCGGCTGGATGATCCTCCAGCGCGGGGATCTCATGCTGGAGTTCTTCGCC
CACCCCAACTTGTTTATTGCAGCTTATAATGGTTACAAATAAAGCAATAGCATCACAAATTTCACAAATA
AAGCATTTTTTTCACTGCATTCTAGTTGTGGTTTGTCCAAACTCATCAATGTATCTTATCATGTCTGTAT
ACCGTCGACCTCTAGCTAGAGCTTGGCGTAATCATGGTCATAGCTGTTTCCTGTGTGAAATTGTTATCCG
CTCACAATTCCACACAACATACGAGCCGGAAGCATAAAGTGTAAAGCCTGGGGTGCCTAATGAGTGAGCT
AACTCACATTAATTGCGTTGCGCTCACTGCCCGCTTTCCAGTCGGGAAACCTGTCGTGCCAGCTGCATTA
ATGAATCGGCCAACGCGCGGGGAGAGGCGGTTTGCGTATTGGGCGCTCTTCCGCTTCCTCGCTCACTGAC
TCGCTGCGCTCGGTCGTTCGGCTGCGGCGAGCGGTATCAGCTCACTCAAAGGCGGTAATACGGTTATCCA
CAGAATCAGGGGATAACGCAGGAAAGAACATGTGAGCAAAAGGCCAGCAAAAGGCCAGGAACCGTAAAAA
GGCCGCGTTGCTGGCGTTTTTCCATAGGCTCCGCCCCCCTGACGAGCATCACAAAAATCGACGCTCAAGT
CAGAGGTGGCGAAACCCGACAGGACTATAAAGATACCAGGCGTTTCCCCCTGGAAGCTCCCTCGTGCGCT
CTCCTGTTCCGACCCTGCCGCTTACCGGATACCTGTCCGCCTTTCTCCCTTCGGGAAGCGTGGCGCTTTC
TCATAGCTCACGCTGTAGGTATCTCAGTTCGGTGTAGGTCGTTCGCTCCAAGCTGGGCTGTGTGCACGAA
CCCCCCGTTCAGCCCGACCGCTGCGCCTTATCCGGTAACTATCGTCTTGAGTCCAACCCGGTAAGACACG
ACTTATCGCCACTGGCAGCAGCCACTGGTAACAGGATTAGCAGAGCGAGGTATGTAGGCGGTGCTACAGA
GTTCTTGAAGTGGTGGCCTAACTACGGCTACACTAGAAGAACAGTATTTGGTATCTGCGCTCTGCTGAAG
CCAGTTACCTTCGGAAAAAGAGTTGGTAGCTCTTGATCCGGCAAACAAACCACCGCTGGTAGCGGTGGTT
TTTTTGTTTGCAAGCAGCAGATTACGCGCAGAAAAAAAGGATCTCAAGAAGATCCTTTGATCTTTTCTAC
GGGGTCTGACGCTCAGTGGAACGAAAACTCACGTTAAGGGATTTTGGTCATGAGATTATCAAAAAGGATC
TTCACCTAGATCCTTTTAAATTAAAAATGAAGTTTTAAATCAATCTAAAGTATATATGAGTAAACTTGGT
CTGACAGTTACCAATGCTTAATCAGTGAGGCACCTATCTCAGCGATCTGTCTATTTCGTTCATCCATAGT
TGCCTGACTCCCCGTCGTGTAGATAACTACGATACGGGAGGGCTTACCATCTGGCCCCAGTGCTGCAATG
ATACCGCGAGACCCACGCTCACCGGCTCCAGATTTATCAGCAATAAACCAGCCAGCCGGAAGGGCCGAGC
GCAGAAGTGGTCCTGCAACTTTATCCGCCTCCATCCAGTCTATTAATTGTTGCCGGGAAGCTAGAGTAAG
TAGTTCGCCAGTTAATAGTTTGCGCAACGTTGTTGCCATTGCTACAGGCATCGTGGTGTCACGCTCGTCG
TTTGGTATGGCTTCATTCAGCTCCGGTTCCCAACGATCAAGGCGAGTTACATGATCCCCCATGTTGTGCA
AAAAAGCGGTTAGCTCCTTCGGTCCTCCGATCGTTGTCAGAAGTAAGTTGGCCGCAGTGTTATCACTCAT
GGTTATGGCAGCACTGCATAATTCTCTTACTGTCATGCCATCCGTAAGATGCTTTTCTGTGACTGGTGAG
TACTCAACCAAGTCATTCTGAGAATAGTGTATGCGGCGACCGAGTTGCTCTTGCCCGGCGTCAATACGGG
ATAATACCGCGCCACATAGCAGAACTTTAAAAGTGCTCATCATTGGAAAACGTTCTTCGGGGCGAAAACT
CTCAAGGATCTTACCGCTGTTGAGATCCAGTTCGATGTAACCCACTCGTGCACCCAACTGATCTTCAGCA
TCTTTTACTTTCACCAGCGTTTCTGGGTGAGCAAAAACAGGAAGGCAAAATGCCGCAAAAAAGGGAATAA
GGGCGACACGGAAATGTTGAATACTCATACTCTTCCTTTTTCAATATTATTGAAGCATTTATCAGGGTTA
TTGTCTCATGAGCGGATACATATTTGAATGTATTTAGAAAAATAAACAAATAGGGGTTCCGCGCACATTT
CCCCGAAAAGTGCCACCTGACGTCGACGGATCGGGAGATCTCCCGATCCCCTATGGTGCACTCTCAGTAC
AATCTGCTCTGATGCCGCATAGTTAAGCCAGTATCTGCTCCCTGCTTGTGTGTTGGAGGTCGCTGAGTAG
TGCGCGAGCAAAATTTAAGCTACAACAAGGCAAGGCTTGACCGACAATTGCATGAAGAATCTGCTTAGGG
TTAGGCGTTTTGCGCTGCTTCGCGATGTACGGGCCAGATATACGCGTT
Features (pLannotate 1.2.2; 21 found; start..end, strand, type, name):
      1..380     +  enhancer       CMV enhancer: human cytomegalovirus immediate early enhancer
    381..584     +  promoter       CMV promoter: human cytomegalovirus (CMV) immediate early promoter
    580..613     +  LTR            5' LTR (truncated) (fragment): truncated 5' long terminal repeat (LTR) from HIV-1
    629..647     +  promoter       T7 promoter: promoter for bacteriophage T7 RNA polymerase
    686..751     +  CDS            3xFLAG: three tandem FLAG® epitope tags, followed by an enterokinase cleavage site
    758..1570    +  CDS            OTUB1: OTUB1_HUMAN - Also known as OTB1, OTU1. Experimental evidence at protein level: Swiss-Prot protein existence level 1. Plays a key non-catalytic role in DNA repair regulation by inhibiting activity of RNF168, an E3 ubiquitin-protein ligase that promotes accumulation of 'Lys-63'-linked histone H2A and H2AX at DNA damage sites. Inhibits RNF168 independently of ubiquitin thioesterase activity by binding and inhibiting UBE2N/UBC13, the E2 partner of RNF168, thereby limiting spreading of 'Lys-63'-linked histone H2A and H2AX marks. Inhibition occurs by binding to free ubiquitin: free ubiquitin acts a
   1616..1840    +  polyA_signal   bGH poly(A) signal: bovine growth hormone polyadenylation signal
   1844..1865    +  promoter       SV40 promoter (fragment): SV40 enhancer and early promoter
   1886..2314    +  rep_origin     f1 ori (sequence partly withheld): f1 bacteriophage origin of replication; arrow indicates direction of (+) strand synthesis
   2328..2657    +  promoter       SV40 promoter: SV40 enhancer and early promoter
   2724..3515    +  CDS            neo: KKA2_KLEPN - Also known as kan, nptII. Experimental evidence at protein level: Swiss-Prot protein existence level 1. Resistance to kanamycin, neomycin, paromomycin, ribostamycin, butirosin and gentamicin B. From Klebsiella pneumoniae.
   3539..3697    +  CDS            ble (fragment): BLE_KLEPN - Experimental evidence at protein level: Swiss-Prot protein existence level 1. Binding protein with a strong affinity to the bleomycin family of antibiotics. Binds to CL990; an antimitotic-antibiotic compound. From Klebsiella pneumoniae.
   3692..3813    +  polyA_signal   SV40 poly(A) signal: SV40 polyadenylation signal
   3886..3902    -  protein_bind   lac operator: The lac repressor binds to the lac operator to inhibit transcription in E. coli. This inhibition can be relieved by adding lactose or isopropyl-β-D-thiogalactopyranoside (IPTG). lac repressor encoded by lacI
   3910..3940    -  promoter       lac promoter: promoter for the E. coli lac operon
   3955..3976    -  protein_bind   CAP binding site: CAP binding activates transcription in the presence of cAMP. E. coli catabolite activator protein
   3989..4081    -  CDS            lacI (fragment): lac repressor; lacI; The lac repressor binds to the lac operator to inhibit transcription in E. coli. This inhibition can be relieved by adding lactose or isopropyl-β-D-thiogalactopyranoside (IPTG).
   4264..4852    -  rep_origin     ori: high-copy-number ColE1/pMB1/pBR322/pUC origin of replication
   5023..5883    -  CDS            AmpR: β-lactamase; bla; confers resistance to ampicillin, carbenicillin, and related antibiotics
   5884..5988    -  promoter       AmpR promoter: bla
   6047..6099    -  misc_feature   bom (fragment): basis of mobility region from pBR322
