[The description below was written by a language model from this plasmid's Addgene catalogue record and pLannotate feature annotations shown in this document.]
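Description:
FLAG-OTUB1 WT-pcDNA3.1 is a 6,253 bp mammalian expression plasmid built on the pcDNA3.1 backbone and carrying wild-type human OTUB1 (otubain-1) with an N-terminal 3xFLAG epitope tag. It is propagated in E. coli through a high-copy ColE1/pUC-type origin and selected with ampicillin via the β-lactamase gene. An f1 origin is also present, which permits single-stranded DNA production. For mammalian cells, an SV40 early promoter drives the neomycin phosphotransferase gene, terminated by an SV40 polyadenylation signal, so stable transfectants can be selected with G418. The feature table also flags several short fragments (HIV-1 LTR, ble, lacI, bom and a lac promoter/operator region). These appear to be backbone remnants or partial annotation matches rather than functional parts of the design.

In the expression cassette, the human cytomegalovirus immediate-early enhancer and promoter are followed by a T7 promoter, which serves as the listed sequencing primer site and could support in vitro transcription. Next come the 3xFLAG coding sequence, which includes an enterokinase cleavage site, the OTUB1 open reading frame, and the bovine growth hormone polyadenylation signal. The insert was cloned between HindIII and XbaI sites, both retained, and no mutation is recorded.

OTUB1 is a deubiquitinating enzyme that also acts non-catalytically by binding and inhibiting E2 ubiquitin-conjugating enzymes. The associated publication concerns its non-catalytic stabilisation of the E2 UBE2E1 by preventing autoubiquitination. The construct is intended for constitutive expression of FLAG-tagged OTUB1 in mammalian cells, and the tag allows detection or immunoprecipitation with anti-FLAG antibodies. The "WT" label suggests it serves as the wild-type reference, although the record does not list any mutant versions.
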