Addgene plasmid #118209: FLAG-OTUB1 WT-pcDNA3.1
Purpose: Expresses FLAG-OTUB1 WT in mammalian cells
Depositing lab: Cynthia Wolberger. Depositing organization: Johns Hopkins University and School of Medicine. Publication: OTUB1 non-catalytically stabilizes the E2 ubiquitin-conjugating enzyme UBE2E1 by preventing its autoubiquitination. Pasupala N, Morrow ME, Que LT, Malynn BA, Ma A, Wolberger C. J Biol Chem. 2018 Nov 23;293(47):18285-18295. doi: 10.1074/jbc.RA118.004677. Epub 2018 Oct 3. PubMed 30282802.
Backbone
  Vector backbone: pcDNA3.1
  Total vector size (bp): 6253
  Vector type: Mammalian Expression
  Selectable markers: Neomycin (select with G418)
Growth in bacteria
  Bacterial resistance: Ampicillin, 100 μg/mL
  Growth temperature: 37°C
  Growth strain: DH5alpha
  Copy number: Unknown
Gene/Insert
  Gene/Insert name: OTUB1 (alt name: Otubain-1)
  Species: H. sapiens (human)
  Insert size (bp): 900
  Mutation: none
  Entrez Gene: OTUB1 (a.k.a. HSPC263, OTB1, OTU1)
  Tag / fusion protein: 3x FLAG (N terminal on insert)
  Cloning method: Restriction Enzyme; 5′ cloning site HindIII (not destroyed); 3′ cloning site XbaI (not destroyed)
  Sequencing primers: 5′ T7 primer
Terms and licenses: Academic/Nonprofit Terms; Industry Terms: Not Available to Industry
How to cite: FLAG-OTUB1 WT-pcDNA3.1 was a gift from Cynthia Wolberger (Addgene plasmid # 118209 ; http://n2t.net/addgene:118209 ; RRID:Addgene_118209)
